Addgene plasmid #227491: pk335-CARGO-4mer-35kb-DSF
Purpose: 4-mer gRNA array targeting Sp dCas9/Cas9 to the Prdm8-Fgf5 locus
Depositing lab: Joanna Wysocka. Depositing organization: Stanford University. Publication: Long-range regulation of transcription scales with genomic distance in a gene-specific manner. Jensen CL, Chen LF, Swigut T, Crocker OJ, Yao D, Bassik MC, Ferrell JE Jr, Boettiger AN, Wysocka J. Mol Cell. 2025 Jan 16;85(2):347-361.e7. doi: 10.1016/j.molcel.2024.10.021. Epub 2024 Dec 2. PubMed 39626660.
Backbone
  Vector backbone: pk335-BFP
  Vector type: CRISPR
  Selectable markers: Neomycin (select with G418) ; TagBFP
Growth in bacteria
  Bacterial resistance: Kanamycin, 50 μg/mL
  Growth temperature: 37°C
  Growth strain: NEB Stable
  Copy number: High Copy
Gene/Insert
  Gene/Insert name: CARGO to 35kb Downstream Fgf5 (alt name: CARGOE1E2)
  gRNA/shRNA sequence: CTGCAGATACCTGCAGAGTT, CTTAATCATGTCTGTTTACC, TAAAATAACAGACTACTCCG, TTTATATTCATTCAATTAGC
  Species: M. musculus (mouse), Synthetic
  Cloning method: Other
Terms and licenses: Academic/Nonprofit Terms; Industry Terms: Not Available to Industry
How to cite: pk335-CARGO-4mer-35kb-DSF was a gift from Joanna Wysocka (Addgene plasmid # 227491 ; http://n2t.net/addgene:227491 ; RRID:Addgene_227491)
