[The description below was written by a language model from this plasmid's Addgene catalogue record and pLannotate feature annotations shown in this document.]
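Description:
pk335-CARGO-4mer-35kb-DSF is a mammalian CRISPR guide-expression plasmid built on the pk335-BFP backbone. It carries a four-guide array (a "CARGO" array) that directs Streptococcus pyogenes Cas9 or dCas9 to a site about 35 kb downstream of Fgf5 in the mouse Prdm8-Fgf5 locus. The feature table shows a tandem series of human U6 RNA polymerase III promoters alternating with S. pyogenes guide scaffold (tracrRNA-derived) segments, so each guide is transcribed as its own unit rather than processed from one long transcript. Five U6 promoters and five scaffold fragments are annotated although four guides are recorded. This probably reflects leftover backbone elements flanking the array, but the record does not explain it. No Cas9 or dCas9 coding sequence is annotated, so the nuclease or its dead variant must be supplied separately.

Downstream of the array, a CMV enhancer/chicken β-actin promoter with a hybrid intron drives mammalian codon-optimised TagBFP, terminated by a bGH poly(A) signal. This gives a blue fluorescent marker for identifying or sorting transfected cells. A dual PGK/EM7 promoter arrangement drives the Tn5 NeoR/KanR gene, so one cassette confers G418 resistance in mammalian cells and kanamycin resistance in bacteria. The plasmid replicates at high copy from a ColE1/pUC-type origin and also contains an f1 origin. The recorded recombination-tolerant growth strain suits the repetitive array. A φC31 attB site is present and could in principle support integrase-mediated genomic insertion, though the record does not state such a use. A single AAV2 ITR and a β-lactamase fragment appear to be backbone remnants. The construct's stated purpose is to tile multiple Cas9/dCas9 molecules onto a defined position in the Fgf5 regulatory landscape. The associated study examined how long-range transcriptional regulation varies with genomic distance.
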