Features (pLannotate 1.2.2; 26 found; start..end, strand, type, name):
      1..589     +  rep_origin     ori: high-copy-number ColE1/pMB1/pBR322/pUC origin of replication
    669..736     +  misc_RNA       tracrRNA (fragment): trans-activating CRISPR RNA for the Streptococcus pyogenes CRISPR/Cas9 system
    768..999     +  promoter       U6 promoter: RNA polymerase III promoter for human U6 snRNA
   1047..1114    +  misc_RNA       tracrRNA (fragment): trans-activating CRISPR RNA for the Streptococcus pyogenes CRISPR/Cas9 system
   1146..1377    +  promoter       U6 promoter: RNA polymerase III promoter for human U6 snRNA
   1425..1492    +  misc_RNA       tracrRNA (fragment): trans-activating CRISPR RNA for the Streptococcus pyogenes CRISPR/Cas9 system
   1524..1755    +  promoter       U6 promoter: RNA polymerase III promoter for human U6 snRNA
   1803..1870    +  misc_RNA       tracrRNA (fragment): trans-activating CRISPR RNA for the Streptococcus pyogenes CRISPR/Cas9 system
   1902..2133    +  promoter       U6 promoter: RNA polymerase III promoter for human U6 snRNA
   2181..2248    +  misc_RNA       tracrRNA (fragment): trans-activating CRISPR RNA for the Streptococcus pyogenes CRISPR/Cas9 system
   2280..2511    +  promoter       U6 promoter: RNA polymerase III promoter for human U6 snRNA
   2540..2825    +  enhancer       CMV enhancer: human cytomegalovirus immediate early enhancer; contains an 18-bp deletion relative to the standard CMV enhancer
   2827..3107    +  promoter       chicken β-actin promoter: No description available
   3108..3335    +  intron         hybrid intron: hybrid between chicken β-actin (CBA) and minute virus of mice (MMV) introns (Gray et al., 2011)
   3353..4054    +  CDS            TagBFP: monomeric blue fluorescent protein mammalian codon-optimized
   4085..4196    +  polyA_signal   bGH poly(A) signal: bovine growth hormone polyadenylation signal
   4296..4365    +  protein_bind   attB: attB site for the φC31 integrase (Groth et al., 2000) phage φC31 integrase
   4368..4508    +  repeat_region  AAV2 ITR: inverted terminal repeat of adeno-associated virus serotype 2 inverted
   4513..4564    -  misc_feature   bom (fragment): basis of mobility region from pBR322
   4583..5038    +  rep_origin     f1 ori (sequence partly withheld): f1 bacteriophage origin of replication; arrow indicates direction of (+) strand synthesis
   5039..5080    -  misc_feature   bom (fragment): basis of mobility region from pBR322
   5081..5567    +  promoter       PGK promoter: mouse phosphoglycerate kinase 1 promoter
   5589..5636    +  promoter       EM7 promoter: synthetic bacterial promoter&nbsp
   5656..6459    +  CDS            NeoR/KanR: aminoglycoside phosphotransferase from Tn5; aph(3')-II (or nptII); confers resistance to neomycin, kanamycin, and G418 (Geneticin®)
   6463..6499    +  polyA_signal   PGK poly(A) signal (fragment): mouse phosphoglycerate kinase 1 polyadenylation signal
   6508..6802    +  CDS            bla(M) (fragment): β-lactamase lacking the signal sequence; bla(M); allows cytosolic expression of β-lactamase
>Addgene plasmid #227491 | pk335-CARGO-4mer-35kb-DSF | addgene full sequence | sequence record 452303 | Addgene NGS Result
TTGAGATCCTTTTTTTCTGCGCGTAATCTGCTGCTTGCAAACAAAAAAACCACCGCTACCAGCGGTGGTT
TGTTTGCCGGATCAAGAGCTACCAACTCTTTTTCCGAAGGTAACTGGCTTCAGCAGAGCGCAGATACCAA
ATACTGTTCTTCTAGTGTAGCCGTAGTTAGGCCACCACTTCAAGAACTCTGTAGCACCGCCTACATACCT
CGCTCTGCTAATCCTGTTACCAGTGGCTGCTGCCAGTGGCGATAAGTCGTGTCTTACCGGGTTGGACTCA
AGACGATAGTTACCGGATAAGGCGCAGCGGTCGGGCTGAACGGGGGGTTCGTGCACACAGCCCAGCTTGG
AGCGAACGACCTACACCGAACTGAGATACCTACAGCGTGAGCTATGAGAAAGCGCCACGCTTCCCGAAGG
GAGAAAGGCGGACAGGTATCCGGTAAGCGGCAGGGTCGGAACAGGAGAGCGCACGAGGGAGCTTCCAGGG
GGAAACGCCTGGTATCTTTATAGTCCTGTCGGGTTTCGCCACCTCTGACTTGAGCGTCGATTTTTGTGAT
GCTCGTCAGGGGGGCGGAGCCTATGGAAAAACGCCAGCAACGCGGCCTTTTTACGGTTCCTGGCCTTTTG
CTGGCCTTTTGCTCACATGTGTTTAAGAGCTATGCTGGAAACAGCATAGCAAGTTTAAATAAGGCTAGTC
CGTTATCAACTTGAAAAAGTGGCACCGAGTCGGTGCTTTTTTTCTCGAGTACTAGGATCCATTAGGCTTT
CCCATGATTCCTTCATATTTGCATATACGATACAAGGCTGTTAGAGAGATAATTGGAATTAATTTGACTG
TAAACACAAAGATATTAGTACAAAATACGTGACGTAGAAAGTAATAATTTCTTGGGTAGTTTGCAGTTTT
AAAATTATGTTTTAAAATGGACTATCATATGCTTACCGTAACTTGAAAGTATTTCGATTTCTTGGCTTTA
TATATCTTGTGGAAAGGACGAAACACCGCTGCAGATACCTGCAGAGTTGTTTAAGAGCTATGCTGGAAAC
AGCATAGCAAGTTTAAATAAGGCTAGTCCGTTATCAACTTGAAAAAGTGGCACCGAGTCGGTGCTTTTTT
TCTCGAGTACTAGGATCCATTAGGCTTTCCCATGATTCCTTCATATTTGCATATACGATACAAGGCTGTT
AGAGAGATAATTGGAATTAATTTGACTGTAAACACAAAGATATTAGTACAAAATACGTGACGTAGAAAGT
AATAATTTCTTGGGTAGTTTGCAGTTTTAAAATTATGTTTTAAAATGGACTATCATATGCTTACCGTAAC
TTGAAAGTATTTCGATTTCTTGGCTTTATATATCTTGTGGAAAGGACGAAACACCGCTTAATCATGTCTG
TTTACCGTTTAAGAGCTATGCTGGAAACAGCATAGCAAGTTTAAATAAGGCTAGTCCGTTATCAACTTGA
AAAAGTGGCACCGAGTCGGTGCTTTTTTTCTCGAGTACTAGGATCCATTAGGCTTTCCCATGATTCCTTC
ATATTTGCATATACGATACAAGGCTGTTAGAGAGATAATTGGAATTAATTTGACTGTAAACACAAAGATA
TTAGTACAAAATACGTGACGTAGAAAGTAATAATTTCTTGGGTAGTTTGCAGTTTTAAAATTATGTTTTA
AAATGGACTATCATATGCTTACCGTAACTTGAAAGTATTTCGATTTCTTGGCTTTATATATCTTGTGGAA
AGGACGAAACACCGTAAAATAACAGACTACTCCGGTTTAAGAGCTATGCTGGAAACAGCATAGCAAGTTT
AAATAAGGCTAGTCCGTTATCAACTTGAAAAAGTGGCACCGAGTCGGTGCTTTTTTTCTCGAGTACTAGG
ATCCATTAGGCTTTCCCATGATTCCTTCATATTTGCATATACGATACAAGGCTGTTAGAGAGATAATTGG
AATTAATTTGACTGTAAACACAAAGATATTAGTACAAAATACGTGACGTAGAAAGTAATAATTTCTTGGG
TAGTTTGCAGTTTTAAAATTATGTTTTAAAATGGACTATCATATGCTTACCGTAACTTGAAAGTATTTCG
ATTTCTTGGCTTTATATATCTTGTGGAAAGGACGAAACACCGTTTATATTCATTCAATTAGCGTTTAAGA
GCTATGCTGGAAACAGCATAGCAAGTTTAAATAAGGCTAGTCCGTTATCAACTTGAAAAAGTGGCACCGA
GTCGGTGCTTTTTTTCTCGAGTACTAGGATCCATTAGGCTTTCCCATGATTCCTTCATATTTGCATATAC
GATACAAGGCTGTTAGAGAGATAATTGGAATTAATTTGACTGTAAACACAAAGATATTAGTACAAAATAC
GTGACGTAGAAAGTAATAATTTCTTGGGTAGTTTGCAGTTTTAAAATTATGTTTTAAAATGGACTATCAT
ATGCTTACCGTAACTTGAAAGTATTTCGATTTCTTGGCTTTATATATCTTGTGGAAAGGACGAAACACCG
TTTTTTTTCTAGAGGTACCCGTTACATAACTTACGGTAAATGGCCCGCCTGGCTGACCGCCCAACGACCC
CCGCCCATTGACGTCAATAGTAACGCCAATAGGGACTTTCCATTGACGTCAATGGGTGGAGTATTTACGG
TAAACTGCCCACTTGGCAGTACATCAAGTGTATCATATGCCAAGTACGCCCCCTATTGACGTCAATGACG
GTAAATGGCCCGCCTGGCATTGTGCCCAGTACATGACCTTATGGGACTTTCCTACTTGGCAGTACATCTA
CGTATTAGTCATCGCTATTACCATGGTCGAGGTGAGCCCCACGTTCTGCTTCACTCTCCCCATCTCCCCC
CCCTCCCCACCCCCAATTTTGTATTTATTTATTTTTTAATTATTTTGTGCAGCGATGGGGGCGGGGGGGG
GGGGGGGGGGGCGCGCGSSAGGGGGGGGGGGGGGGGGSGAGGGGGGGGGSGGGGSGAGGSGGAGAGGTGC
GGCGGCAGCCAATCAGAGCGGCGCGCTCCGAAAGTTTCCTTTTATGGCGAGGCGGCGGCGGCGGCGGCCC
TATAAAAAGCGAAGCGCGCGGCGGGCGGGAGTCGCTGCGCGCTGCCTTCGCCCCGTGCCCCGCTCCGCCG
CCGCCTCGCGCCGCCCGCCCCGGCTCTGACTGACCGCGTTACTCCCACAGGTGAGCGGGCGGGACGGCCC
TTCTCCTCCGGGCTGTAATTAGCTGAGCAAGAGGTAAGGGTTTAAGGGATGGTTGGTTGGTGGGGTATTA
ATGTTTAATTACCTGGAGCACCTGCCTGAAATCACTTTTTTTCAGGTTGGACCGGTGCCACCATGAGCGA
GCTGATTAAGGAGAACATGCACATGAAGCTGTACATGGAGGGCACCGTGGACAACCATCACTTCAAGTGC
ACATCCGAGGGCGAAGGCAAGCCCTACGAGGGCACCCAGACCATGAGAATCAAGGTGGTCGAGGGCGGCC
CTCTCCCCTTCGCCTTCGACATCCTGGCTACTAGCTTCCTCTACGGCAGCAAGACCTTCATCAACCACAC
CCAGGGCATCCCCGACTTCTTCAAGCAGTCCTTCCCTGAGGGCTTCACATGGGAGAGAGTCACCACATAC
GATGACGGGGGCGTGCTGACCGCTACCCAGGACACCAGCCTCCAGGACGGCTGCCTCATCTACAACGTCA
AGATCAGAGGGGTGAACTTCACATCCAACGGCCCTGTGATGCAGAAGAAAACACTCGGCTGGGAGGCCTT
CACCGAGACGCTGTACCCCGCTGACGGCGGCCTGGAAGGCAGAAACGACATGGCCCTGAAGCTCGTGGGC
GGGAGCCATCTGATCGCAAACATCAAGACCACATATAGATCCAAGAAACCCGCTAAGAACCTCAAGATGC
CTGGCGTCTACTATGTGGACTACAGACTGGAAAGAATCAAGGAGGCCAACAACGAAACCTACGTCGAGCA
GCACGAGGTGGCAGTGGCCAGATACTGCGACCTCCCTAGCAAACTGGGGCACAAGCTTAATTAAGAATTC
CTAGAGCTCGCTGATCAGCCTCGACTGTGCCTTCTAGTTGCCAGCCATCTGTTGTTTGCCCCTCCCCCGT
GCCTTCCTTGACCCTGGAAGGTGCCACTCCCACTGTCCTTTCCTAATAAAATGAGGAAATTGCATCGCAT
TGTCTGAGTAGGTGTCATTCTATTCTGGGGGGTGGGGTGGGGCAGGACAGCAAGGGGGAGGATTGGGAAG
AGAATAGCAGGCATGCTGGGGAGCTCTCGAAGCCGCGGTGCGGGTGCCAGGGCGTGCCCTTGGGCTCCCC
GGGCGCGTACTCCACCTCACCCATCGCAGGAACCCCTAGTGATGGAGTTGGCCACTCCCTCTCTGCGCGC
TCGCTCGCTCACTGAGGCCGGGCGACCAAAGGTCGCCCGACGCCCGGGCTTTGCCCGGGCGGCCTCAGTG
AGCGAGCGAGCGCGCAGCTGCCTGCAGGGGCGCCTGATGCGGTATTTTCTCCTTACGCATCTGTGCGGTA
TTTCACACCGCATA
[95 nt withheld, positions 4565-4659]
T
[46 nt withheld, positions 4661-4706]
C
[141 nt withheld, positions 4708-4848]
CCTTTGACGTTGGAGTCCACGTTCTTTAATAGTGGACTCTTGTTCCAAACTGGAACAACACTCAACTCTA
TCTCGGGCTATTCTTTTGATTTATAAGGGATTTTGCCGATTTCGGTCTATTGGTTAAAAAATGAGCTGAT
TTAACAAAAATTTAACGCGAATTTTAACAAAATATTAACGTTTACAATTTTATGGTGCACTCTCAGTACA
ATCTGCTCTGATGCCGCATAGTGCTTTTCCCAAGGCAGTCTGGAGCATGCGCTTTAGCAGCCCCGCTGGG
CACTTGGCGCTACACAAGTGGCCTCTGGCCTCGCACACATTCCACATCCACCGGTAGGCGCCAACCGGCT
CCGTTCTTTGGTGGCCCCTTCGCGCCACCTTCTACTCCTCCCCTAGTCAGGAAGTTCCCCCCCGCCCCGC
AGCTCGCGTCGTGCAGGACGTGACAAATGGAAGTAGCACGTCTCACTAGTCTCGTGCAGATGGACAGCAC
CGCTGAGCAATGGAAGCGGGTAGGCCTTTGGGGCAGCGGCCAATAGCAGCTTTGCTCCTTCGCTTTCTGG
GCTCAGAGGCTGGGAAGGGGTGGGTCCGGGGGCGGGCTCAGGGGCGGGCTCAGGGGCGGGGCGGGCGCCC
GAAGGTCCTCCGGAGGCCCGGCATTCTGCACGCTTCAAAAGCGCACGTCTGCCGCGCTGTTCTCCTCTTC
CTCATCTCCGGGCCTTTCGACCGATCATCAAGCTGCACGTGTTGACAATTAATCATCGGCATAGTATATC
GGCATAGTATAATACGACTCACTATAGGAGGGCCACCATGGGATCGGCCATTGAACAAGATGGATTGCAC
GCAGGTTCTCCGGCCGCTTGGGTGGAGAGGCTATTCGGCTATGACTGGGCACAACAGACAATCGGCTGCT
CTGATGCCGCCGTGTTCCGGCTGTCAGCGCAGGGGCGCCCGGTTCTTTTTGTCAAGACCGACCTGTCCGG
TGCCCTGAATGAACTGCAGGACGAGGCAGCGCGGCTATCGTGGCTGGCCACGACGGGCGTTCCTTGCGCA
GCTGTGCTCGACGTTGTCACTGAAGCGGGAAGGGACTGGCTGCTATTGGGCGAAGTGCCGGGGCAGGATC
TCCTGTCATCTCACCTTGCTCCTGCCGAGAAAGTATCCATCATGGCTGATGCAATGCGGCGGCTGCATAC
GCTTGATCCGGCTACCTGCCCATTCGACCACCAAGCGAAACATCGCATCGAGCGAGCACGTACTCGGATG
GAAGCCGGTCTTGTCGATCAGGATGATCTGGACGAAGAGCATCAGGGGCTCGCGCCAGCCGAACTGTTCG
CCAGGCTCAAGGCGCGCATGCCCGACGGCGAGGATCTCGTCGTGACCCATGGCGATGCCTGCTTGCCGAA
TATCATGGTGGAAAATGGCCGCTTTTCTGGATTCATCGACTGTGGCCGGCTGGGTGTGGCGGACCGCTAT
CAGGACATAGCGTTGGCTACCCGTGATATTGCTGAAGAGCTTGGCGGCGAATGGGCTGACCGCTTCCTCG
TGCTTTACGGTATCGCCGCTCCCGATTCGCAGCGCATCGCCTTCTATCGCCTTCTTGACGAGTTCTTCTG
ATCGAGAAATTGATGATCTATTAAACAATAAAGACGTCCACATGGAAGTGCAAACTATTAACTGGCGAAC
TACTTACTCTAGCTTCCCGGCAACAATTAATAGACTGGATGGAGGCGGATAAAGTTGCAGGACCACTTCT
GCGCTCGGCCCTTCCGGCTGGCTGGTTTATTGCTGATAAATCTGGAGCCGGTGAGCGTGGAAGCCGCGGT
ATCATTGCAGCACTGGGGCCAGATGGTAAGCCCTCCCGTATCGTAGTTATCTACACGACGGGGAGTCAGG
CAACTATGGATGAACGAAATAGACAGATCGCTGAGATAGGTGCCTCACTGATTAAGCATTGGTAACTGTC
AGACCAAGTTTACTCATATATACTTTAGATTGATTTAAAACTTCATTTTTAATTTAAAAGGATCTAGGTG
AAGATCCTTTTTGATAATCTCATGACCAAAATCCCTTAACGTGAGTTTTCGTTCCACTGAGCGTCAGACC
CCGTAGAAAAGATCAAAGGATCTTC
